>Addgene plasmid #157431 | pD649-HAsp-LRIT2-COMP5AP-AviTag-9xHis | depositor full sequence | sequence record 303971 | Full Sequence
TTTCAATATTATTGAAGCATTTATCAGGGTTATTGTCTCATGAGCGGATACATATTTGAATGTATTTAGA
AAAATAAACAAATAGGGGTCAGTGTTACAACCAATTAACCAATTCTGAACATTATCGCGAGCCCATTTAT
ACCTGAATATGGCTCATAACACCCCTTGCTCATGACCAAAATCCCTTAACGTGAGTTACGCGCGCGTCGT
TCCACTGAGCGTCAGACCCCGTAGAAAAGATCAAAGGATCTTCTTGAGATCCTTTTTTTCTGCGCGTAAT
CTGCTGCTTGCAAACAAAAAAACCACCGCTACCAGCGGTGGTTTGTTTGCCGGATCAAGAGCTACCAACT
CTTTTTCCGAAGGTAACTGGCTTCAGCAGAGCGCAGATACCAAATACTGTTCTTCTAGTGTAGCCGTAGT
TAGCCCACCACTTCAAGAACTCTGTAGCACCGCCTACATACCTCGCTCTGCTAATCCTGTTACCAGTGGC
TGCTGCCAGTGGCGATAAGTCGTGTCTTACCGGGTTGGACTCAAGACGATAGTTACCGGATAAGGCGCAG
CGGTCGGGCTGAACGGGGGGTTCGTGCACACAGCCCAGCTTGGAGCGAACGACCTACACCGAACTGAGAT
ACCTACAGCGTGAGCTATGAGAAAGCGCCACGCTTCCCGAAGGGAGAAAGGCGGACAGGTATCCGGTAAG
CGGCAGGGTCGGAACAGGAGAGCGCACGAGGGAGCTTCCAGGGGGAAACGCCTGGTATCTTTATAGTCCT
GTCGGGTTTCGCCACCTCTGACTTGAGCGTCGATTTTTGTGATGCTCGTCAGGGGGGCGGAGCCTATGGA
AAAACGCCAGCAACGCGGCCTTTTTACGGTTCCTGGCCTTTTGCTGGCCTTTTGCTCACATGTTCTTTCC
TGCGTTATCCCCTGATTCTGTGGATAACCGTATTACCGCCTTTGAGTGAGCTGATACCGCTCGCCGCAGC
CGAACGACCGAGCGCAGCGAGTCAGTGAGCGAGGAAGCGGAAGGCGAGAGTAGGGAACTGCCAGGCATCA
AACTAAGCAGAAGGCCCCTGACGGATGGCCTTTTTGCGTTTCTACAAACTCTTTCTGTGTTGTAAAACGA
CGGCCAGTCTTAAGCTCGGGCCCCCTGGGCGGTTCTGATAACGAGTAATCGTTAATCCGCAAATAACGTA
AAAACCCGCTTCGGCGGGTTTTTTTATGGGGGGAGTTTAGGGAAAGAGCATTTGTCAGAATATTTAAGGG
CGCCTGTCACTTTGCTTGATATATGAGAATTATTTAACCTTATAAATGAGAAAAAAGCAACGCACTTTAA
ATAAGATACGTTGCTTTTTCGATTGATGAACACCTATAATTAAACTATTCATCTATTATTTATGATTTTT
TGTATATACAATATTTCTAGTTTGTTAAAGAGAATTAAGAAAATAAATCTCGAAAATAATAAAGGGAAAA
TCAGTTTTTGATATCAAAATTATACATGTCAACGATAATACAAAATATAATACAAACTATAAGATGTTAT
CAGTATTTATTATCATTTAGAATAAATTTTGTGTCGCCCTTAATTGTGAGCGGATAACAATTACGAGCTT
CATGCACAGTGGCGTTGACTCAATATTGGCCATTAGCCATATTATTCATTGGTTATATAGCATAAATCAA
TATTGGCTATTGGCCATTGCATACGTTGTATCTATATCATAATATGTACATTTATATTGGCTCATGTCCA
ATATGACCGCCATGTTGGCATTGATTATTGACTAGTTATTAATAGTAATCAATTACGGGGTCATTAGTTC
ATAGCCCATATATGGAGTTCCGCGTTACATAACTTACGGTAAATGGCCCGCCTGGCTGACCGCCCAACGA
CCCCCGCCCATTGACGTCAATAATGACGTATGTTCCCATAGTAACGCCAATAGGGACTTTCCATTGACGT
CAATGGGTGGAGTATTTACGGTAAACTGCCCACTTGGCAGTACATCAAGTGTATCATATGCCAAGTACGC
CCCCTATTGACGTCAATGACGGTAAATGGCCCGCCTGGCATTATGCCCAGTACATGACCTTATGGGACTT
TCCTACTTGGCAGTACATCTACGTATTAGTCATCGCTATTACCATGGTGATGCGGTTTTGGCAGTACATC
AATGGGCGTGGATAGCGGTTTGACTCACGGGGATTTCCAAGTCTCCACCCCATTGACGTCAATGGGAGTT
TGTTTTGGCACCAAAATCAACGGGACTTTCCAAAATGTCGTAACAACTCCGCCCCATTGACGCAAATGGG
CGGTAGGCGTGTACGGTGGGAGGTCTATATAAGCAGAGCTCGTTTAGTGAACCGTCAGATCGCCTGGAGA
CGCCATCCACGCTGTTTTGACCTCCATAGAAGACACCGGGACCGATCCAGCCTCCGCGGCCGGGAACGGT
GCATTGGAACGCGGATTCCCCGTGCCAAGAGTGACGTAAGTACCGCCTATAGAGTCTATAGGCCCACCCC
CTTGGCTTCGTTAGAACGCGGCTACAATTAATACATAACCTTATGTATCATACACATACGATTTAGGTGA
CACTATAGAATAACATCCACTTTGCCTTTCTCTCCACAGGTGTCCACTCCCAGGTCCAACTGCACCTCGG
TTCTATCGAAAACGCGCCTGCTAGCGCCACCATGAAGACCATCATTGCCCTGAGCTACATCTTCTGCCTG
GTGTTCGCTGCGGCCGCCGCTCAACCTTTTTGTCTGCCTGGCTGCACCTGTAGCGAGGAAAGCTTTGGCA
GAACCCTGCAGTGCACCTCCGTGTCTCTGGGCAAGATCCCTGGCAACCTGAGCGAAGAGTTCAAGCAAGT
GCGGATCGAGAACAGCCCTCTGTTCGAGATGCCTCAGGGCAGCTTCATCAACATGAGCACCCTGGAATAC
CTGTGGCTGAACTTCAACAACATCAGCGTGATCCACCTGGGCGCCCTGGAACATCTGCCTGAGCTGAGAG
AACTGCGGCTGGAAGGCAACAAGCTGTGCAGCGTTCCATGGACCGCCTTCAGAGCTACCCCTCTGCTGAG
AGTGCTGGACCTGAAGCGGAACAAGATCGACGCCCTGCCTGAACTGGCCCTGCAGTTTCTGGTGTCCCTG
ACCTACCTGGACCTGTCCAGCAACAGACTGACCGTGGTGTCCAAGAGCGTGTTCCTGAATTGGCCCGCCT
ACCAGAAGTGCAGACAGCCTGATTGTGGCGCCGAGATCCTGTCTAGTCTGGTGGTGGCTCTGCACGACAA
CCCCTGGGTTTGCGACTGTAGACTGAGAGGCCTGGTGCAGTTCGTGAAGTCCATCACACTGCCCGTGATC
CTGGTCAACAGCTACCTGATCTGTCAGGGCCCTCTGAGCAAAGCCGGCCAGCTGTTTCACGAGACAGAGC
TGAGCGCCTGCATGAAGCCCCAGATCTCTACCCCTAGCGCCAACATCACAATCAGAGCCGGACAGAACGT
GACCCTGAGATGTCTGGCTCAGGCTTCCCCTTCTCCATCTATCGCCTGGACATACCCACTGAGCATGTGG
CGCGAGTTCGACGTGCTGACAAGCAGCACAGGCGAGGATACAGCCCTGAGCGAGCTGGCTATTCCTGCCG
CTCATCTGGTGGACAGCGGCAACTATACCTGCATGGCCAGCAACTCCATCGGCAAGAGCAACCTGGTCAT
CAGCCTGCATGTGCAGCCTGCTCAGGCTCTGCATGCCCCTGATAGCCTGTCTATCCCCTCTGAGGGCAAC
GCCTACATCGACCTGAGAGTGGTCAAGCAGACAGTGCACGGCATCCTGCTGGAATGGCTGGCCGTGGCCG
ATACCAGCAAAGAGGAATGGTTCACCCTGTATATCGCCAGCGACGAGGCCTTCCGGAAAGAAGTGGTGCA
CATCGGCCCTGGCATCAACACCTACGCCGTGGATGATCTGCTGCCCGGCACCAAATATGAGGCCTGTCTG
AGCCTGGAAGGCCAGCCTCCTCATCAGGGACAGTGTGTGGCCTTTGTGACCGGCAGAGATGCTGGCGGAC
TGGAAGCCAGAGAACACCTCCTTCATGGCGCGCCGGAAGATCAAGTTGATCCAAGATTGATTGATGGCAA
GGGCGGATCTCTGGAGGTGCTGTTCCAGGGACCAGGCGGAAGCGGCAATCCCGGCGGCGATCTGGCCCCC
CAGATGCTGCGCGAGCTGCAGGAGACCAATGCCGCCCTGCAGGACGTGCGCGAGCTGCTGCGCCACCGCG
TGAAGGAGATCACCTTCCTGAAGAACACCGTGATGGAGTGCGACGCCTGCGGTATGCAGCCCTCTAGAGG
CTCCGGCTCCATCATCCCAGTTGAGGAGGAGAACCCGGACTTCTGGAACCGCGAGGCAGCCGAGGCCCTG
GGTGCCGCCAAGAAGCTGCAGCCTGCACAGACAGCCGCCAAGAACCTCATCATCTTCCTGGGCGATGGGA
TGGGGGTGTCTACGGTGACAGCTGCCAGGATCCTAAAAGGGCAGAAGAAGGACAAACTGGGGCCTGAGAT
ACCCCTGGCCATGGACCGCTTCCCATATGTGGCTCTGTCCAAGACATACAATGTAGACAAACATGTGCCA
GACAGTGGAGCCACAGCCACGGCCTACCTGTGCGGGGTCAAGGGCAACTTCCAGACCATTGGCTTGAGTG
CAGCCGCCCGCTTTAACCAGTGCAACACGACACGCGGCAACGAGGTCATCTCCGTGATGAATCGGGCCAA
GAAAGCAGGGAAGTCAGTGGGAGTGGTAACCACCACACGAGTGCAGCACGCCTCGCCAGCCGGCACCTAC
GCCCACACGGTGAACCGCAACTGGTACTCGGACGCCGACGTGCCTGCCTCGGCCCGCCAGGAGGGGTGCC
AGGACATCGCTACGCAGCTCATCTCCAACATGGACATTGACGTGATCCTAGGTGGAGGCCGAAAGTACAT
GTTTCGCATGGGAACCCCAGACCCTGAGTACCCAGATGACTACAGCCAAGGTGGGACCAGGCTGGACGGG
AAGAATCTGGTGCAGGAATGGCTGGCGAAGCGCCAGGGTGCCCGGTATGTGTGGAACCGCACTGAGCTCA
TGCAGGCTTCCCTGGACCCGTCTGTGACCCATCTCATGGGTCTCTTTGAGCCTGGAGACATGAAATACGA
GATCCACCGAGACTCCACACTGGACCCCTCCCTGATGGAGATGACAGAGGCTGCCCTGCGCCTGCTGAGC
AGGAACCCCCGCGGCTTCTTCCTCTTCGTGGAGGGTGGTCGCATCGACCATGGTCATCATGAAAGCAGGG
CTTACCGGGCACTGACTGAGACGATCATGTTCGACGACGCCATTGAGAGGGCGGGCCAGCTCACCAGCGA
GGAGGACACGCTGAGCCTCGTCACTGCCGACCACTCCCACGTCTTCTCCTTCGGAGGCTACCCCCTGCGA
GGGAGCTCCATCTTCGGGCTGGCCCCTGGCAAGGCCCGGGACAGGAAGGCCTACACGGTCCTCCTATACG
GAAACGGTCCAGGCTATGTGCTCAAGGACGGCGCCCGGCCGGATGTTACCGAGAGCGAGAGCGGGAGCCC
CGAGTATCGGCAGCAGTCAGCAGTGCCCCTGGACGAAGAGACCCACGCAGGCGAGGACGTGGCGGTGTTC
GCGCGCGGCCCGCAGGCGCACCTGGTTCACGGCGTGCAGGAGCAGACCTTCATAGCGCACGTCATGGCCT
TCGCCGCCTGCCTGGAGCCCTACACCGCCTGCGACCTGGCGCCCCCCGCCGGCACCACCGACGCCGCGCA
CCCGGGTGGCGGAGGACTGAACGACATCTTCGAGGCTCAGAAAATCGAATGGCACGAACATCACCATCAC
CATCACCATCACCATTAAGGCCGGCCTGTAGTCACTGGCACAACGCGTTACCCGGTAAGCCAATCGGGTA
TACACGGTCGTCATACTGCAGACAGGGTTCTTCTACTTTGCAAGATAGTCTTGAGTAGTAAAATAAATAG
ATAGAGAAAATCAGCCTCGACTGTGCCTTCTAGTTGCCAGCCATCTGTTGTTTGCCCCTCCCCCGTGCCT
TCCTTGACCCTGGAAGGTGCCACTCCCACTGTCCTTTCCTAATAAAATGAGGAAATTGCATCACAACACT
CAACCCTATCTCGGTCTATTCTTTTGATTTATAAGGGATTTTGCCGATTTCGGCCTATTGGTTAAAAAAT
GAGCTGATTTAACAAAAATTTAACGCGAATTAATTCTGTGGAATGTGTGTCAGTTAGGGTGTGGAAAGTC
CCCAGGCTCCCCAGCAGGCAGAAGTATGCAAAGCATGCATCTCAATTAGTCAGCAACCAGGTGTGGAAAG
TCCCCAGGCTCCCCAGCAGGCAGAAGTATGCAAAGCATGCATCTCAATTAGTCAGCAACCATAGTCCCGC
CCCTAACTCCGCCCATCCCGCCCCTAACTCCGCCCAGTTCCGCCCATTCTCCGCCCCATGGCTGACTAAT
TTTTTTTATTTATGCAGAGGCCGAGGCCGCCTCTGCCTCTGAGCTATTCCAGAAGTAGTGAGGAGGCTTT
TTTGGAGGCCTAGGCTTTTGCAAAAAGCTCCCGGGAGCTTGTATATCCATTTTCGGATCTGATCAGCACG
TGTTGACAATTAATCATCGGCATAGTATATCGGCATAGTATAATACGACAAGGTGAGGAACTAAACCATG
ACCGAGTACAAGCCCACGGTGCGCCTCGCCACCCGCGACGACGTCCCCAGGGCCGTACGCACCCTCGCCG
CCGCGTTCGCCGACTACCCCGCCACGCGCCACACCGTCGATCCGGACCGCCACATCGAGCGGGTCACCGA
GCTGCAAGAACTCTTCCTCACGCGCGTCGGGCTCGACATCGGCAAGGTGTGGGTCGCGGACGACGGCGCC
GCGGTGGCGGTCTGGACCACGCCGGAGAGCGTCGAAGCGGGGGCGGTGTTCGCCGAGATCGGCCCGCGCA
TGGCCGAGTTGAGCGGTTCCCGGCTGGCCGCGCAGCAACAGATGGAAGGCCTCCTGGCGCCGCACCGGCC
CAAGGAGCCCGCGTGGTTCCTGGCCACCGTCGGCGTCTCGCCCGACCACCAGGGCAAGGGTCTGGGCAGC
GCCGTCGTGCTCCCCGGAGTGGAGGCGGCCGAGCGCGCCGGGGTGCCCGCCTTCCTGGAGACATCCGCGC
CCCGCAACCTCCCCTTCTACGAGCGGCTCGGCTTCACCGTCACCGCCGACGTCGAGGTGCCCGAAGGACC
GCGCACCTGGTGCATGACCCGCAAGCCCGGTGCCTGACACGTGCTACGAGATTTCGATTCCACCGCCGCC
TTCTATGAAAGGTTGGGCTTCGGAATCGTTTTCCGGGACGCCGGCTGGATGATCCTCCAGCGCGGGGATC
TCATGCTGGAGTTCTTCGCCCACCCCAACTTGTTTATTGCAGCTTATAATGGTTACAAATAAAGCAATAG
CATCACAAATTTCACAAATAAAGCATTTTTTTCACTGCATTCTAGTTGTGGTTTGTCCAAACTCATCAAT
GTATCTTATCATGTCTGTATACCGTCGACCTCTAGCTAGAGCTTGGCGTAATCATGGTCATTACCAATGC
TTAATCAGTGAGGCACCTATCTCAGCGATCTGTCTATTTCGTTCATCCATAGTTGCCTGACTCCCCGTCG
TGTAGATAACTACGATACGGGAGGGCTTACCATCTGGCCCCAGCGCTGCGATGATACCGCGAGAACCACG
CTCACCGGCTCCGGATTTATCAGCAATAAACCAGCCAGCCGGAAGGGCCGAGCGCAGAAGTGGTCCTGCA
ACTTTATCCGCCTCCATCCAGTCTATTAATTGTTGCCGGGAAGCTAGAGTAAGTAGTTCGCCAGTTAATA
GTTTGCGCAACGTTGTTGCCATCGCTACAGGCATCGTGGTGTCACGCTCGTCGTTTGGTATGGCTTCATT
CAGCTCCGGTTCCCAACGATCAAGGCGAGTTACATGATCCCCCATGTTGTGCAAAAAAGCGGTTAGCTCC
TTCGGTCCTCCGATCGTTGTCAGAAGTAAGTTGGCCGCAGTGTTATCACTCATGGTTATGGCAGCACTGC
ATAATTCTCTTACTGTCATGCCATCCGTAAGATGCTTTTCTGTGACTGGTGAGTACTCAACCAAGTCATT
CTGAGAATAGTGTATGCGGCGACCGAGTTGCTCTTGCCCGGCGTCAATACGGGATAATACCGCGCCACAT
AGCAGAACTTTAAAAGTGCTCATCATTGGAAAACGTTCTTCGGGGCGAAAACTCTCAAGGATCTTACCGC
TGTTGAGATCCAGTTCGATGTAACCCACTCGTGCACCCAACTGATCTTCAGCATCTTTTACTTTCACCAG
CGTTTCTGGGTGAGCAAAAACAGGAAGGCAAAATGCCGCAAAAAAGGGAATAAGGGCGACACGGAAATGT
TGAATACTCATATTCTTCCTT
Features (pLannotate 1.2.2; 24 found; start..end, strand, type, name):
    119..143     -  CDS            KanR (fragment): aminoglycoside phosphotransferase; aph(3')-Ia; confers resistance to kanamycin
    254..842     +  rep_origin     ori: high-copy-number ColE1/pMB1/pBR322/pUC origin of replication
   1067..1084    +  terminator     rrnB T2 terminator (fragment): transcription terminator T2 from the E. coli rrnB gene
   1109..1128    -  CDS            lacZα (fragment): LacZα fragment of β-galactosidase; lacZ fragment
   1584..1600    +  protein_bind   lac operator: The lac repressor binds to the lac operator to inhibit transcription in E. coli. This inhibition can be relieved by adding lactose or isopropyl-β-D-thiogalactopyranoside (IPTG). lac repressor encoded by lacI
   1843..2146    +  enhancer       CMV enhancer: human cytomegalovirus immediate early enhancer
   2147..2350    +  promoter       CMV promoter: human cytomegalovirus (CMV) immediate early promoter
   2486..2529    +  intron         CMV intron (fragment): modified intron A from human cytomegalovirus
   2581..2599    +  promoter       SP6 promoter: promoter for bacteriophage SP6 RNA polymerase
   2603..2640    +  CDS            IgH signal sequence (fragment): signal sequence from the mouse immunoglobulin heavy chain variable region
   2716..4086    +  CDS            LRIT2 (fragment): LRIT2_HUMAN - Also known as LRRC22. Experimental evidence at transcript level: Swiss-Prot protein existence level 2. From Homo sapiens (Human).
   4183..4362    +  CDS            Comp (fragment): COMP_RAT - Experimental evidence at protein level: Swiss-Prot protein existence level 1. May play a role in the structural integrity of cartilage via its interaction with other extracellular matrix proteins such as the collagens and fibronectin. Can mediate the interaction of chondrocytes with the cartilage extracellular matrix through interaction with cell surface integrin receptors. Could play a role in the pathogenesis of osteoarthritis. Potent suppressor of apoptosis in both primary chondrocytes and transformed cells. Suppresses apoptosis by blocking the activation of caspase-3 and by indu
   4350..5802    +  CDS            SEAP (fragment): secreted alkaline phosphatase from human placenta The natural enzyme has a C-terminal transmembrane sequence that is replaced by a GPI anchor.
   5827..5868    +  CDS            AviTag™ (fragment): peptide tag that allows for enzymatic biotinylation
   5872..5895    +  CDS            8xHis: 8xHis affinity tag
   6041..6152    +  polyA_signal   bGH poly(A) signal: bovine growth hormone polyadenylation signal
   6153..6261    +  rep_origin     f1 ori (fragment): f1 bacteriophage origin of replication; arrow indicates direction of (+) strand synthesis
   6275..6604    +  promoter       SV40 promoter: SV40 enhancer and early promoter
   6652..6699    +  promoter       EM7 promoter: synthetic bacterial promoter&nbsp
   6718..7317    +  CDS            PuroR (fragment): puromycin N-acetyltransferase; pac from Streptomyces; confers resistance to puromycin
   7327..7452    +  CDS            ble (fragment): BLE_KLEPN - Experimental evidence at protein level: Swiss-Prot protein existence level 1. Binding protein with a strong affinity to the bleomycin family of antibiotics. Binds to CL990; an antimitotic-antibiotic compound. From Klebsiella pneumoniae.
   7447..7568    +  polyA_signal   SV40 poly(A) signal: SV40 polyadenylation signal
   7621..8481    -  CDS            AmpR: β-lactamase; bla; confers resistance to ampicillin, carbenicillin, and related antibiotics
   8484..89      -  promoter       AmpR promoter (fragment) (across the origin): bla
