[The description below was written by a language model from this plasmid's Addgene catalogue record and pLannotate feature annotations shown in this document.]
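Description:
pD649-HAsp-LRIT2-COMP5AP-AviTag-9xHis is a mammalian expression plasmid (8,491 bp in the depositor's full sequence) built on the pD649 backbone for producing a secreted, tagged form of the extracellular domain of human LRIT2 (also known as LRRC22). It is propagated in E. coli as a high-copy plasmid through a ColE1/pUC-type origin and selected with ampicillin via the β-lactamase gene. The feature table also shows an SV40 early promoter/EM7 promoter unit driving a puromycin N-acetyltransferase coding sequence followed by an SV40 polyadenylation signal, which would allow puromycin selection in mammalian cells. Short matches to KanR, lacZα, ble and f1 ori are only fragments and appear to be backbone remnants.

The expression cassette uses the CMV enhancer and promoter, with a fragment of CMV intron A and an SP6 promoter just upstream of the open reading frame; the latter also serves as a sequencing primer site. The name indicates an HA-derived signal peptide (HAsp), although the annotation software labels the short leader region as an immunoglobulin heavy chain signal fragment. The LRIT2 ectodomain, cloned between NotI and AscI sites, is fused at its C terminus to the coiled-coil region of rat cartilage oligomeric matrix protein, which pentamerises the fusion, followed by human placental alkaline phosphatase, an AviTag for enzymatic biotinylation and a polyhistidine tag (named 9xHis, annotated as 8xHis), ending at a bGH polyadenylation signal. The pentameric, enzymatically detectable protein increases avidity for detecting weak binding, and the plasmid belongs to a collection used for screening extracellular interactions among human IgSF cell-surface proteins. The depositor notes that some plasmids in the collection may carry an IS4-like transposase upstream of the CMV promoter; none is annotated here.
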