Addgene plasmid #157431: pD649-HAsp-LRIT2-COMP5AP-AviTag-9xHis
Purpose: Mammalian expression of cell-surface protein extracellular domain fused to COMP5AP-AviTag-9xHis. Protein is secreted from cells.
Depositing lab: Chris Garcia. Depositing organization: Stanford University. Publication: A Human IgSF Cell-Surface Interactome Reveals a Complex Network of Protein-Protein Interactions. Wojtowicz WM, Vielmetter J, Fernandes RA, Siepe DH, Eastman CL, Chisholm GB, Cox S, Klock H, Anderson PW, Rue SM, Miller JJ, Glaser SM, Bragstad ML, Vance J, Lam AW, Lesley SA, Zinn K, Garcia KC. Cell. 2020 Aug 20;182(4):1027-1043.e17. doi: 10.1016/j.cell.2020.07.025. PubMed 32822567.
Backbone
  Vector backbone: pD649
  Backbone size w/o insert (bp): 7153
  Vector type: Mammalian Expression
Growth in bacteria
  Bacterial resistance: Ampicillin, 100 μg/mL
  Growth temperature: 37°C
  Growth strain: DH5alpha
  Copy number: High Copy
Gene/Insert
  Gene/Insert name: LRIT2
  Species: H. sapiens (human)
  Insert size (bp): 1338
  Entrez Gene: LRIT2 (a.k.a. LRRC22)
  Promoter: CMV/SP6
  Tag / fusion protein: COMP5AP-AviTag-9xHis (C terminal on backbone)
  Cloning method: Restriction Enzyme; 5′ cloning site GCGGCCGC (not destroyed); 3′ cloning site GGCGCGCC (not destroyed)
  Sequencing primers: 5′ ATTTAGGTGACACTATAG; 3′ CGTCGCACTCCATCACGGTG
Resource information
  A portion of this plasmid was derived from a plasmid made by: synthesis by ThermoFisher
Terms and licenses: Academic/Nonprofit Terms; Industry Terms: Not Available to Industry
Depositor comments: Some plasmids in this collection may have an IS4-like element ISVsa5 family transposase upstream of the CMV promoter.
How to cite: pD649-HAsp-LRIT2-COMP5AP-AviTag-9xHis was a gift from Chris Garcia (Addgene plasmid # 157431 ; http://n2t.net/addgene:157431 ; RRID:Addgene_157431)
