>Addgene plasmid #157431 | pD649-HAsp-LRIT2-COMP5AP-AviTag-9xHis | depositor partial sequence | sequence record 303972 | insert (extracellular domain)
GCTCAACCTTTTTGTCTGCCTGGCTGCACCTGTAGCGAGGAAAGCTTTGGCAGAACCCTGCAGTGCACCT
CCGTGTCTCTGGGCAAGATCCCTGGCAACCTGAGCGAAGAGTTCAAGCAAGTGCGGATCGAGAACAGCCC
TCTGTTCGAGATGCCTCAGGGCAGCTTCATCAACATGAGCACCCTGGAATACCTGTGGCTGAACTTCAAC
AACATCAGCGTGATCCACCTGGGCGCCCTGGAACATCTGCCTGAGCTGAGAGAACTGCGGCTGGAAGGCA
ACAAGCTGTGCAGCGTTCCATGGACCGCCTTCAGAGCTACCCCTCTGCTGAGAGTGCTGGACCTGAAGCG
GAACAAGATCGACGCCCTGCCTGAACTGGCCCTGCAGTTTCTGGTGTCCCTGACCTACCTGGACCTGTCC
AGCAACAGACTGACCGTGGTGTCCAAGAGCGTGTTCCTGAATTGGCCCGCCTACCAGAAGTGCAGACAGC
CTGATTGTGGCGCCGAGATCCTGTCTAGTCTGGTGGTGGCTCTGCACGACAACCCCTGGGTTTGCGACTG
TAGACTGAGAGGCCTGGTGCAGTTCGTGAAGTCCATCACACTGCCCGTGATCCTGGTCAACAGCTACCTG
ATCTGTCAGGGCCCTCTGAGCAAAGCCGGCCAGCTGTTTCACGAGACAGAGCTGAGCGCCTGCATGAAGC
CCCAGATCTCTACCCCTAGCGCCAACATCACAATCAGAGCCGGACAGAACGTGACCCTGAGATGTCTGGC
TCAGGCTTCCCCTTCTCCATCTATCGCCTGGACATACCCACTGAGCATGTGGCGCGAGTTCGACGTGCTG
ACAAGCAGCACAGGCGAGGATACAGCCCTGAGCGAGCTGGCTATTCCTGCCGCTCATCTGGTGGACAGCG
GCAACTATACCTGCATGGCCAGCAACTCCATCGGCAAGAGCAACCTGGTCATCAGCCTGCATGTGCAGCC
TGCTCAGGCTCTGCATGCCCCTGATAGCCTGTCTATCCCCTCTGAGGGCAACGCCTACATCGACCTGAGA
GTGGTCAAGCAGACAGTGCACGGCATCCTGCTGGAATGGCTGGCCGTGGCCGATACCAGCAAAGAGGAAT
GGTTCACCCTGTATATCGCCAGCGACGAGGCCTTCCGGAAAGAAGTGGTGCACATCGGCCCTGGCATCAA
CACCTACGCCGTGGATGATCTGCTGCCCGGCACCAAATATGAGGCCTGTCTGAGCCTGGAAGGCCAGCCT
CCTCATCAGGGACAGTGTGTGGCCTTTGTGACCGGCAGAGATGCTGGCGGACTGGAAGCCAGAGAACACC
TCCTTCAT
